>Addgene plasmid #154304 | pUC19/DdmEGFP | addgene full sequence | sequence record 307550 | Addgene NGS Result
GCGCCCAATACGCAAACCGCCTCTCCCCGCGCGTTGGCCGATTCATTAATGCAGCTGGCACGACAGGTTT
CCCGACTGGAAAGCGGGCAGTGAGCGCAACGCAATTAATGTGAGTTAGCTCACTCATTAGGCACCCCAGG
CTTTACACTTTATGCTTCCGGCTCGTATGTTGTGTGGAATTGTGAGCGGATAACAATTTCACACAGGAAA
CAGCTATGACCATGATTACGCCAAGCTTGCATGCCTGCAGGTCGACTCTAGAGATCTATGGTTAGTAAAG
GAGAGGAGCTTTTCACTGGAGTAGTACCTATTTTAGTAGAGTTAGATGGAGATGTAAATGGACATAAATT
CTCAGTTTCTGGTGAAGGTGAAGGAGATGCTACATATGGAAAATTAACTCTTAAATTCATATGTACAACT
GGAAAGTTACCTGTACCCTGGCCTACCTTGGTTACTACTCTTACCTACGGTGTACAATGTTTTAGTCGTT
ACCCTGATCATATGAAACAACACGATTTCTTCAAGTCAGCCATGCCAGAAGGATACGTACAAGAGCGTAC
CATCTTCTTCAAAGATGATGGTAATTATAAGACTAGAGCAGAGGTAAAATTTGAGGGTGATACCCTTGTA
AATCGTATAGAGTTAAAGGGTATAGATTTCAAGGAGGATGGAAATATCTTAGGACACAAGTTGGAATACA
ATTACAATTCTCATAATGTTTACATCATGGCTGATAAGCAAAAGAATGGTATTAAAGTTAATTTTAAAAT
CAGACACAATATAGAGGATGGTTCAGTTCAATTAGCTGATCACTACCAACAAAATACACCTATTGGAGAT
GGTCCAGTATTGTTACCAGATAATCATTATTTGAGTACTCAATCTAAATTGAGTAAAGATCCTAATGAAA
AACGTGATCACATGGTTCTTTTGGAGTTTGTTACTGCCGCAGGAATTACCTTGGGTATGGATGAATTGTA
TAAGTAGGGATCCCCGGGTACCGAGCTCGAATTCACTGGCCGTCGTTTTACAACGTCGTGACTGGGAAAA
CCCTGGCGTTACCCAACTTAATCGCCTTGCAGCACATCCCCCTTTCGCCAGCTGGCGTAATAGCGAAGAG
GCCCGCACCGATCGCCCTTCCCAACAGTTGCGCAGCCTGAATGGCGAATGGCGCCTGATGCGGTATTTTC
TCCTTACGCATCTGTGCGGTATTTCACACCGCATATGGTGCACTCTCAGTACAATCTGCTCTGATGCCGC
ATAGTTAAGCCAGCCCCGACACCCGCCAACACCCGCTGACGCGCCCTGACGGGCTTGTCTGCTCCCGGCA
TCCGCTTACAGACAAGCTGTGACCGTCTCCGGGAGCTGCATGTGTCAGAGGTTTTCACCGTCATCACCGA
AACGCGCGAGACGAAAGGGCCTCGTGATACGCCTATTTTTATAGGTTAATGTCATGATAATAATGGTTTC
TTAGACGTCAGGTGGCACTTTTCGGGGAAATGTGCGCGGAACCCCTATTTGTTTATTTTTCTAAATACAT
TCAAATATGTATCCGCTCATGAGACAATAACCCTGATAAATGCTTCAATAATATTGAAAAAGGAAGAGTA
TGAGTATTCAACATTTCCGTGTCGCCCTTATTCCCTTTTTTGCGGCATTTTGCCTTCCTGTTTTTGCTCA
CCCAGAAACGCTGGTGAAAGTAAAAGATGCTGAAGATCAGTTGGGTGCACGAGTGGGTTACATCGAACTG
GATCTCAACAGCGGTAAGATCCTTGAGAGTTTTCGCCCCGAAGAACGTTTTCCAATGATGAGCACTTTTA
AAGTTCTGCTATGTGGCGCGGTATTATCCCGTATTGACGCCGGGCAAGAGCAACTCGGTCGCCGCATACA
CTATTCTCAGAATGACTTGGTTGAGTACTCACCAGTCACAGAAAAGCATCTTACGGATGGCATGACAGTA
AGAGAATTATGCAGTGCTGCCATAACCATGAGTGATAACACTGCGGCCAACTTACTTCTGACAACGATCG
GAGGACCGAAGGAGCTAACCGCTTTTTTGCACAACATGGGGGATCATGTAACTCGCCTTGATCGTTGGGA
ACCGGAGCTGAATGAAGCCATACCAAACGACGAGCGTGACACCACGATGCCTGTAGCAATGGCAACAACG
TTGCGCAAACTATTAACTGGCGAACTACTTACTCTAGCTTCCCGGCAACAATTAATAGACTGGATGGAGG
CGGATAAAGTTGCAGGACCACTTCTGCGCTCGGCCCTTCCGGCTGGCTGGTTTATTGCTGATAAATCTGG
AGCCGGTGAGCGTGGGTCTCGCGGTATCATTGCAGCACTGGGGCCAGATGGTAAGCCCTCCCGTATCGTA
GTTATCTACACGACGGGGAGTCAGGCAACTATGGATGAACGAAATAGACAGATCGCTGAGATAGGTGCCT
CACTGATTAAGCATTGGTAACTGTCAGACCAAGTTTACTCATATATACTTTAGATTGATTTAAAACTTCA
TTTTTAATTTAAAAGGATCTAGGTGAAGATCCTTTTTGATAATCTCATGACCAAAATCCCTTAACGTGAG
TTTTCGTTCCACTGAGCGTCAGACCCCGTAGAAAAGATCAAAGGATCTTCTTGAGATCCTTTTTTTCTGC
GCGTAATCTGCTGCTTGCAAACAAAAAAACCACCGCTACCAGCGGTGGTTTGTTTGCCGGATCAAGAGCT
ACCAACTCTTTTTCCGAAGGTAACTGGCTTCAGCAGAGCGCAGATACCAAATACTGTTCTTCTAGTGTAG
CCGTAGTTAGGCCACCACTTCAAGAACTCTGTAGCACCGCCTACATACCTCGCTCTGCTAATCCTGTTAC
CAGTGGCTGCTGCCAGTGGCGATAAGTCGTGTCTTACCGGGTTGGACTCAAGACGATAGTTACCGGATAA
GGCGCAGCGGTCGGGCTGAACGGGGGGTTCGTGCACACAGCCCAGCTTGGAGCGAACGACCTACACCGAA
CTGAGATACCTACAGCGTGAGCTATGAGAAAGCGCCACGCTTCCCGAAGGGAGAAAGGCGGACAGGTATC
CGGTAAGCGGCAGGGTCGGAACAGGAGAGCGCACGAGGGAGCTTCCAGGGGGAAACGCCTGGTATCTTTA
TAGTCCTGTCGGGTTTCGCCACCTCTGACTTGAGCGTCGATTTTTGTGATGCTCGTCAGGGGGGCGGAGC
CTATGGAAAAACGCCAGCAACGCGGCCTTTTTACGGTTCCTGGCCTTTTGCTGGCCTTTTGCTCACATGT
TCTTTCCTGCGTTATCCCCTGATTCTGTGGATAACCGTATTACCGCCTTTGAGTGAGCTGATACCGCTCG
CCGCAGCCGAACGACCGAGCGCAGCGAGTCAGTGAGCGAGGAAGCGGAAGA
Features (pLannotate 1.2.2; 13 found; start..end, strand, type, name):
      1..93      +  CDS            lacI (fragment): lac repressor; lacI; The lac repressor binds to the lac operator to inhibit transcription in E. coli. This inhibition can be relieved by adding lactose or isopropyl-β-D-thiogalactopyranoside (IPTG).
    106..127     +  protein_bind   CAP binding site: CAP binding activates transcription in the presence of cAMP. E. coli catabolite activator protein
    142..172     +  promoter       lac promoter: promoter for the E. coli lac operon
    180..196     +  protein_bind   lac operator: The lac repressor binds to the lac operator to inhibit transcription in E. coli. This inhibition can be relieved by adding lactose or isopropyl-β-D-thiogalactopyranoside (IPTG). lac repressor encoded by lacI
    233..263     -  misc_feature   MCS (fragment): pUC18/19 multiple cloning site
    268..984     +  CDS            mEGFP: mEGFP is a basic (constitutively fluorescent) green fluorescent protein published in 2002, derived from Aequorea victoria. It has moderate acid sensitivity.
    988..1014    -  misc_feature   MCS (fragment): pUC18/19 multiple cloning site
   1011..1168    +  CDS            lacZα (fragment): LacZα fragment of β-galactosidase; lacZ fragment
   1174..1273    -  misc_feature   bom (fragment): basis of mobility region from pBR322
   1375..1410    -  CDS            rop (fragment): Rop protein, which maintains plasmids at low copy number; rop
   1505..1609    +  promoter       AmpR promoter: bla
   1610..2470    +  CDS            AmpR: β-lactamase; bla; confers resistance to ampicillin, carbenicillin, and related antibiotics
   2641..3229    +  rep_origin     ori: high-copy-number ColE1/pMB1/pBR322/pUC origin of replication
