[The description below was written by a language model from this plasmid's Addgene catalogue record and pLannotate feature annotations shown in this document.]
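Description:
pUC19/DdmEGFP is a small (about 3.4 kb) high-copy bacterial plasmid built on the pUC19 cloning vector and carrying a synthetic monomeric EGFP gene whose codons were optimized for expression in the social amoeba Dictyostelium discoideum. It replicates in E. coli from the ColE1/pMB1-type pUC origin and is selected with ampicillin through the β-lactamase (AmpR) gene driven by its own bla promoter. The short lacI, bom and rop fragments in the annotation are remnants typical of the pUC backbone rather than functional elements.

The mEGFP coding sequence was inserted into the pUC19 polylinker by restriction cloning, with XbaI-BglII sites at the 5′ end and a BamHI site at the 3′ end, all of which are retained, so the fluorescent protein cassette can be excised or moved into other vectors. It splits the multiple cloning site into two fragments and lies in the forward orientation directly downstream of the CAP binding site, lac promoter and lac operator, with the remaining lacZα fragment following it. This placement puts the GFP gene under lac control in E. coli, consistent with the bacterial expression classification. No Dictyostelium promoter, terminator or selection marker is annotated, so the plasmid itself does not appear to be a Dictyostelium expression vector. Instead, it serves as a source of the codon-optimized gene. The associated publication title indicates a use in screening bacterial colonies by GFP fluorescence enhanced by a Dictyostelium sequence, although the record gives no further detail on how that screen is configured.
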