Addgene plasmid #154304: pUC19/DdmEGFP
Purpose: cloned with the codon-optimized mEGFP gene for expression in Dictyostelium discoideum
Depositing lab: Shigehiko Yumura. Depositing organization: Yamaguchi University. Publication: An improved molecular tool for screening bacterial colonies using GFP expression enhanced by a Dictyostelium sequence. Kondo T, Yumura S. Biotechniques. 2020 Feb;68(2):91-95. doi: 10.2144/btn-2019-0127. Epub 2019 Dec 11. PubMed 31825246.
Backbone
  Vector backbone: pUC19
  Vector type: Bacterial Expression
Growth in bacteria
  Bacterial resistance: Ampicillin, 100 μg/mL
  Growth temperature: 37°C
  Growth strain: DH5alpha
  Copy number: High Copy
Gene/Insert
  Gene/Insert name: mEGFP
  Species: Synthetic
  Cloning method: Restriction Enzyme; 5′ cloning site XbaI-BglII (not destroyed); 3′ cloning site BamHI (not destroyed)
  Sequencing primers: 5′ M13R; 3′ M13F
Terms and licenses: Academic/Nonprofit Terms; Industry Terms: Not Available to Industry
How to cite: pUC19/DdmEGFP was a gift from Shigehiko Yumura (Addgene plasmid # 154304 ; http://n2t.net/addgene:154304 ; RRID:Addgene_154304)
